>Addgene plasmid #79018 | pREP42xV5_ccdB | depositor full sequence | sequence record 147775 | Full Sequence
AAGCTTGCATGCCTGCAGGTCGATCGACTCTAGAGGATCAGAAAATTATCGCCATAAAAGACAGAATAAG
TCATCAGCGGTTGTTTCATTTCCTATATTTTTTTTTTATTTTTTTATTTTTTAATAAGGGAAAATTTAAC
GTCTAAGGATACAGAAGATTGTTAGCACATTAAAGTAATAAAGGCTTAAGTAGTAAGTGCCTTAGCATGT
TATTGTATTTCAAAGGACATAATCTAAAATAATAACAATATCATTTCTCACAAGTTATTCAATTTTCTTT
TTTTTTTCTAATAATATCAAGAATGTATTATTTGTTTGACATAAGTCAACTAATTTATTTAATATGCTGG
ATTAATCTTGCAGACATGTAAATTAACAAGTTTTAGTCAAATAACGTTGAAGTTTCAATGAACTCAAATA
ATTTCTCTTTTTTTTTATATAACTCTAATCTGATTTATATTTTCCGCAGGGATCAACTGAAGTTATGACA
TTTGGATTGGATCACTTATAACCTTGGTCGCCAAATAATACAAAAATCAGCGTTATAAAACAAAGAAGGT
TTTTGTTAAGAAATTAATCCTCTTTCTTGATAAGAAAGTTGAACCGAAATTGCAGATACTGATATATGAA
AATAATACCCACAATTTTGGGAATAGCGCAAGCCTCAATTTAAACAATAGGTGAGGACACATGATAATGA
CCTCAATGATTGTTAGAAGAAAAGAGCCTCATTACAAAATCGAAAAATGAATGGTTGGGTACAAGTTTCC
AAAACATGGTAAAGTGGACTTTGCGTATGAGACGTAAATAGAAAAAAACACTTGTTATATGTTTTCTAGA
ATTATTGTTGTCTCTTTATGGTTGGATGATGCAAAATAGTAATTTCGGTTAGTTGCTGTAAAACACCACG
AGACAAATAGATATGGATATTTATTAAATCAGGAAAAACGTAACTCTCGGCTACTGGATGGTTCAGTCAC
CCAACGATTACTGGGGAGAGAAAACAGGGCAAAAGCAAAGCTTAAAGGAATCCGATTGTCATTCGGCAAT
GTGCAGCGAAACTAAAAACCGGATAATGGACCTGTTAATCGAAACATTGAAGATAAAGGAAGAGGAATCC
TGGCATATCATCAATTGAATAAGTTGAATTAATTATTTCAATCTCATTCTCACTTTCTGACTTATAGTCG
CTTTGTTAAATCATACCTCGAGTCTATGGGTAAACCTATTCCTAACCCTTTGTTAGGCTTGGACAGTACT
GGTGCTGGTAAGCCTATTCCCAATCCCTTGCTTGGTCTTGACTCTACTGGTCATATGACAAGTTTGTACA
AAAAAGCTGAACGAGAAACGTAAAATGATATAAATATCAATATATTAAATTAGATTTTGCATAAAAAACA
GACTACATAATACTGTAAAACACAACATATCCAGTCACTATGGCGGCCGCATTAGGCACCCCAGGCTTTA
CACTTTATGCTTCCGGCTCGTATAATGTGTGGATTTTGAGTTAGGATCCGTCGAGATTTTCAGGAGCTAA
GGAAGCTAAAATGGAGAAAAAAATCACTGGATATACCACCGTTGATATATCCCAATGGCATCGTAAAGAA
CATTTTGAGGCATTTCAGTCAGTTGCTCAATGTACCTATAACCAGACCGTTCAGCTGGATATTACGGCCT
TTTTAAAGACCGTAAAGAAAAATAAGCACAAGTTTTATCCGGCCTTTATTCACATTCTTGCCCGCCTGAT
GAATGCTCATCCGGAATTCCGTATGGCAATGAAAGACGGTGAGCTGGTGATATGGGATAGTGTTCACCCT
TGTTACACCGTTTTCCATGAGCAAACTGAAACGTTTTCATCGCTCTGGAGTGAATACCACGACGATTTCC
GGCAGTTTCTACACATATATTCGCAAGATGTGGCGTGTTACGGTGAAAACCTGGCCTATTTCCCTAAAGG
GTTTATTGAGAATATGTTTTTCGTCTCAGCCAATCCCTGGGTGAGTTTCACCAGTTTTGATTTAAACGTG
GCCAATATGGACAACTTCTTCGCCCCCGTTTTCACCATGGGCAAATATTATACGCAAGGCGACAAGGTGC
TGATGCCGCTGGCGATTCAGGTTCATCATGCCGTTTGTGATGGCTTCCATGTCGGCAGAATGCTTAATGA
ATTACAACAGTACTGCGATGAGTGGCAGGGCGGGGCGTAATCTAGAGGATCCGGCTTACTAAAAGCCAGA
TAACAGTATGCGTATTTGCGCGCTGATTTTTGCGGTATAAGAATATATACTGATATGTATACCCGAAGTA
TGTCAAAAAGAGGTATGCTATGAAGCAGCGTATTACAGTGACAGTTGACAGCGACAGCTATCAGTTGCTC
AAGGCATATATGATGTCAATATCTCCGGTCTGGTAAGCACAACCATGCAGAATGAAGCCCGTCGTCTGCG
TGCCGAACGCTGGAAAGCGGAAAATCAGGAAGGGATGGCTGAGGTCGCCCGGTTTATTGAAATGAACGGC
TCTTTTGCTGACGAGAACAGGGGCTGGTGAAATGCAGTTTAAGGTTTACACCTATAAAAGAGAGAGCCGT
TATCGTCTGTTTGTGGATGTACAGAGTGATATTATTGACACGCCCGGGCGACGGATGGTGATCCCCCTGG
CCAGTGCACGTCTGCTGTCAGATAAAGTCTCCCGTGAACTTTACCCGGTGGTGCATATCGGGGATGAAAG
CTGGCGCATGATGACCACCGATATGGCCAGTGTGCCGGTCTCCGTTATCGGGGAAGAAGTGGCTGATCTC
AGCCACCGCGAAAATGACATCAAAAACGCCATTAACCTGATGTTCTGGGGAATATAAATGTCAGGCTCCC
TTATACACAGCCAGTCTGCAGGTCGACCATAGTGACTGGATATGTTGTGTTTTACAGTATTATGTAGTCT
GTTTTTTATGCAAAATCTAATTTAATATATTGATATTTATATCATTTTACGTTTCTCGTTCAGCTTTCTT
GTACAAAGTGGTCTCGAGCCCGGGCGGCCGCTAACTAACTAAGGGTAAAAGGAATGTCTCCCTTGCCAGT
ACTGCTAGGGTTTTTCTTTCAAACTATGGAAGCCCATTCAAGCTGCATATTACGATTTTGTTTTTCGCTT
TTAGAAAGTGGTTTAGATGAGATAATAGAAAAATTCTTGATCTCCGACAACGAGTACTTTTATTTTTTTT
GCTAATCACTTTACTCAATATTAGCTCGAAATCGTAGAAACGTAGACGGGTGCGGGATACCGAGTGGTGT
AGTTAAGAATTTTTATAAACCACGTGGCCCAAAAATATGAACCCAAAACGTTTATACATGAGTATACTTT
AAGAAGGCTATACCCCTTCGTGTTAGATGTAGTTTTAGCTACCCAACCCGAGTCTATGAGCTTGACTTCA
GATGTAGAAGGCATTAAATCGTTTTGAATATTAATTAAAAAACGATGAAAATTAAATATTTAAAAGCAAT
CATACGCTGAAAATTTAGTGCTGTGGCTAATCCTTCAACATGGAAATGCCATAAAAGTGACTTTGACAAA
AAAAAAAGTATATACAGGTAGTAAACTCATCTACTTCATTGACTTTGTTTACAGCATGTGGAAGGAGGAA
TATTTATTGCTAAATCGTAGTTTAACATTCAATAAGTAATACTATTGAAATTCGACAAGATTGGCCGCAT
GGATGAAAAAGAGGCATTTTGCTTTGGGAGAATTAGTTCAAATTAGAACTGAAAAAAAAAACTTTACGAG
GCAAAAATGTCGGATTGAGATCGTAAAAGTTCGCTCGTCGTCTTTTGCTTTGTGATTGTTTTCATGGATA
CATCTTGCTGGATATTTAAATTTTAGTACTATGTATAAGATATTCTATAAATGTTTTATCACCCAAACCT
GTTAGCGCCTTCTTAATTCTATTCAATCTGGCTTTTGCTCTGAGACTACTTCTTGGACTTTCACTACTTG
TTAGTTATACGGAATTTGTGTAATTAGAAGTGAAATAATCCTTTCTATTAGTAATGCGAGCTCGAATTCG
AGTCTAACTCCTTAACCACTCGGACATAGTGACTTATCTGACACTCATTGTAAATTAATATATATATAGG
CATTTTGTTTAGTTAAAGGTACTTAAGTAATTAGTATAAACGAACCAATTTTATAATCAGGAAGTTAAGT
GAATGGTAGCACATGTCGTAAAAATTGTGAATTTTTATTGAATAATATTTTAAATACAAGCCTTTCTAGA
CTAGGTATACTCATAAACATATATGAGCAAAAGGATAGAGGAGATTACATTGCATCTTCTACAAATTTAT
TTATTGCCCTTTACTGAAAAATTAAATAATGAGTACTAAATGATAAAAAGCGCTCAGTACAAGAAAGATT
GCAAAAATATTGCATTCTTCATGAATTAAAGTTGCATATAAGGCATATTGAAAGTAATAGTACTAAAACA
GCAGTTAGCGAAAATTAATAGAATTATATTCGCAAGACAATTGTGACATTAAATTAAAAAATTGTAGAAT
TTTTACTATCCTCTTTAACGCCATGAGCCTTTATAAAAAGGTTAAATTAGTTTTAACATTCTTTTTTTGA
GTAAGAGTTTACAATTTATCAAAACCTGTGTTATTATATTCATTAGTTTCAATTTATTAGCATCTAGAGA
AAAATCAATTGGCAGTTACATTGTTGGAATTTATGAAGAAAAAGAATCTACAACGGAGAATAAGTTGCTG
ATCGCTTTCCCTAAAATTGTATATTTTGCTGAGCTTATTTTGACATTTCGTTGAAGTTTTCTCTAATTCG
CATTCATTTTAAGTAAAACAATGAGAAATAAAATTACAAAAAATACAAATTAAAATACAATTTTTAGCTA
TAATTATAGACGATGCCCTTGTATCCCATTCTGTCTCGCTTGCCCCTACTTTTTATCTTTTATATACCAT
AATGAACGCTGCCGCTACTAACCATACCCCGATTTTACATTTCGGACTCCCAAGGACGTACAAAATAGAA
AACTATAGAAAAAAATAATCAGAAAATAGCATGTCATCTCTTTGTAAAACGCGTTTGCAAGAAGAAAGGA
AACAATGGAGAAGAGATCATCCATTTGTATGTAAATTTTAGTAAACTTGAAGAAATCACTAACAACTTCT
CTTACTTAGGGATTCTATGCAAAACCTTGTAAATCATCTGATGGAGGACTCGATTTAATGAATTGGAAGG
TTGGAATTCACTGGCCGTCGTTTTACAACGTCGTGACTGGGAAAACCCTGGCGTTACCCAACTTAATCGC
CTTGCAGCACATCCCCCTTTCGCCAGCTGGCGTAATAGCGAAGAGGCCCGCACCGATCGCCCTTCCCAAC
AGTTGCGCAGCCTGAATGGCGAATGGCGCCTGATGCGGTATTTTCTCCTTACGCATCTGTGCGGTATTTC
ACACCGCATA
[95 nt withheld, positions 5471-5565]
T
[46 nt withheld, positions 5567-5612]
C
[114 nt withheld, positions 5614-5727]
ACATCGCCCTGATAGACGGTTTTTCGCCCTTTGACGTTGGAGTCCACGTTCTTT
[37 nt withheld, positions 5782-5818]
ACTCTATCTCGGGCTATTCTTTTGATTTATAAGGGATTTTGCCGATTTCGGTCTATTGGTTAAAAAATGA
GCTGATTTAACAAAAATTTAACGCGAATTTTAACAAAATATTAACGTTTACAATTTTATGGTGCACTCTC
AGTACAATCTGCTCTGATGCCGCATAGTTAAGCCAGCCCCGACACCCGCCAACACCCGCTGACGCGCCCT
GACGGGCTTGTCTGCTCCCGGCATCCGCTTACAGACAAGCTGTGACCGTCTCCGGGAGCTGCATGTGTCA
GAGGTTTTCACCGTCATCACCGAAACGCGCGAGACGAAAGGGCCTCGTGATACGCCTATTTTTATAGGTT
AATGTCATGATAATAATGGTTTCTTAGACGTCAGGTGGCACTTTTCGGGGAAATGTGCGCGGAACCCCTA
TTTGTTTATTTTTCTAAATACATTCAAATATGTATCCGCTCATGAGACAATAACCCTGATAAATGCTTCA
ATAATATTGAAAAAGGAAGAGTATGAGTATTCAACATTTCCGTGTCGCCCTTATTCCCTTTTTTGCGGCA
TTTTGCCTTCCTGTTTTTGCTCACCCAGAAACGCTGGTGAAAGTAAAAGATGCTGAAGATCAGTTGGGTG
CACGAGTGGGTTACATCGAACTGGATCTCAACAGCGGTAAGATCCTTGAGAGTTTTCGCCCCGAAGAACG
TTTTCCAATGATGAGCACTTTTAAAGTTCTGCTATGTGGCGCGGTATTATCCCGTATTGACGCCGGGCAA
GAGCAACTCGGTCGCCGCATACACTATTCTCAGAATGACTTGGTTGAGTACTCACCAGTCACAGAAAAGC
ATCTTACGGATGGCATGACAGTAAGAGAATTATGCAGTGCTGCCATAACCATGAGTGATAACACTGCGGC
CAACTTACTTCTGACAACGATCGGAGGACCGAAGGAGCTAACCGCTTTTTTGCACAACATGGGGGATCAT
GTAACTCGCCTTGATCGTTGGGAACCGGAGCTGAATGAAGCCATACCAAACGACGAGCGTGACACCACGA
TGCCTGTAGCAATGGCAACAACGTTGCGCAAACTATTAACTGGCGAACTACTTACTCTAGCTTCCCGGCA
ACAATTAATAGACTGGATGGAGGCGGATAAAGTTGCAGGACCACTTCTGCGCTCGGCCCTTCCGGCTGGC
TGGTTTATTGCTGATAAATCTGGAGCCGGTGAGCGTGGGTCTCGCGGTATCATTGCAGCACTGGGGCCAG
ATGGTAAGCCCTCCCGTATCGTAGTTATCTACACGACGGGGAGTCAGGCAACTATGGATGAACGAAATAG
ACAGATCGCTGAGATAGGTGCCTCACTGATTAAGCATTGGTAACTGTCAGACCAAGTTTACTCATATATA
CTTTAGATTGATTTAAAACTTCATTTTTAATTTAAAAGGATCTAGGTGAAGATCCTTTTTGATAATCTCA
TGACCAAAATCCCTTAACGTGAGTTTTCGTTCCACTGAGCGTCAGACCCCGTAGAAAAGATCAAAGGATC
TTCTTGAGATCCTTTTTTTCTGCGCGTAATCTGCTGCTTGCAAACAAAAAAACCACCGCTACCAGCGGTG
GTTTGTTTGCCGGATCAAGAGCTACCAACTCTTTTTCCGAAGGTAACTGGCTTCAGCAGAGCGCAGATAC
CAAATACTGTCCTTCTAGTGTAGCCGTAGTTAGGCCACCACTTCAAGAACTCTGTAGCACCGCCTACATA
CCTCGCTCTGCTAATCCTGTTACCAGTGGCTGCTGCCAGTGGCGATAAGTCGTGTCTTACCGGGTTGGAC
TCAAGACGATAGTTACCGGATAAGGCGCAGCGGTCGGGCTGAACGGGGGGTTCGTGCACACAGCCCAGCT
TGGAGCGAACGACCTACACCGAACTGAGATACCTACAGCGTGAGCTATGAGAAAGCGCCACGCTTCCCGA
AGGGAGAAAGGCGGACAGGTATCCGGTAAGCGGCAGGGTCGGAACAGGAGAGCGCACGAGGGAGCTTCCA
GGGGGAAACGCCTGGTATCTTTATAGTCCTGTCGGGTTTCGCCACCTCTGACTTGAGCGTCGATTTTTGT
GATGCTCGTCAGGGGGGCGGAGCCTATGGAAAAACGCCAGCAACGCGGCCTTTTTACGGTTCCTGGCCTT
TTGCTGGCCTTTTGCTCACATGTTCTTTCCTGCGTTATCCCCTGATTCTGTGGATAACCGTATTACCGCC
TTTGAGTGAGCTGATACCGCTCGCCGCAGCCGAACGACCGAGCGCAGCGAGTCAGTGAGCGAGGAAGCGG
AAGAGCGCCCAATACGCAAACCGCCTCTCCCCGCGCGTTGGCCGATTCATTAATGCAGCTGGCACGACAG
GTTTCCCGACTGGAAAGCGGGCAGTGAGCGCAACGCAATTAATGTGAGTTAGCTCACTCATTAGGCACCC
CAGGCTTTACACTTTATGCTTCCGGCTCGTATGTTGTGTGGAATTGTGAGCGGATAACAATTTCACACAG
GAAACAGCTATGACCATGATTACGCCAAGCTTNNNNNNNNNNNNNNNNNNNNNNNNNNNNNNNNNNNNNN
NNNNNNNNNNNNNNNNNNNNNNNNNNNNNNNNNNNNNNNNNNNNNNNNNNNNNNNNNNNNNNNNNNNNNN
NNNNNNNNNNNNNNNNNNNNNNNNNNNNNNNNNNNNNNNNNNNNNNNNNNNNNNNNNNNNNNNNNNNNNN
NNNNNNNNNNNNNNNNNNNNNNNNNNNNNNNNNNNNNNNNNNNNNNNNNNNNNNNNNNNNNNNNNNNNNN
NNNNNNNNNNNNNNNNNNNNNNNNNNNNNNNNNNNNNNNNNNNNNNNNNNNNNNNNNNNNNNNNNNNNNN
NNNNNNNNNNNNNNNNNNNNNNNNNNNNNNNNNNNNNNNNNNNNNNNNNNNNNNNNNNNNNNNNNNNNNN
NNNNNNNNNNNNNNNNNNNNNNNNNNNNNNNNNNNNNNNNNNNNNNNNNNNNNNNNNNNNNNNNNNNNNN
NNNNNNNNNNNNNNNNNNNNNNNNNNNNNNNNNNNNNNNNNNNNNNNNNNNNNNNNNNNNNNNNNNNNNN
NNNNNNNNNNNNNNNNNNNNNNNNNNNNNNNNNNNNNNNNNNNNNNNNNNNNNNNNNNNNNNNNNNNNNN
NNNNNNNNNNNNNNNNNNNNNNNNNNNNNNNNNNNNNNNNNNNNNNNNNNNNNNNNNNNNNNNNNNNNNN
NNNNNNNNNNNNNNNNNNNNNNNNNNNNNNNNNNNNNNNNNNNNNNNNNNNNNNNNNNNNNNNNNNNNNN
NNNNNNNNNNNNNNNNNNNNNNNNNNNNNNNNNNNNNNNNNNNNNNNNNNNNNNNNNNNNNNNNNNNNNN
NNNNNNNNNNNNNNNNNNNNNNNNNNNNNNNNNNNNNNNNNNNNNNNNNNNNNNNNNNNNNNNNNNNNNN
NNNNNNNNNNNNNNNNNNNNNNNNNNNNNNNNNNNNNNNNNNNNNNNNNNNNNNNNNNNNNNNNNNNNNN
NNNNNNNNNNNNNNNNNNNNNNNNNNNNNNNNNNNNNNNNNNNNNNNNNNNNNNNNNNNNNNNNNNNNNN
NNNNNNNNNNNNNNNNNNNNNNNNNNNNNNNNNNNNNNNNNNNNNNNNNNNNNNNNNNNNNNNNNNNNNN
NNNNNNNNNNNNNNNNNNNNNNNNNNNNNNNNNNNNNNNNNNNNNNNNNNNNNNNNNNNNNNNNNNNNNN
NNNNNNNNNNNNNNNNNNNNNNNNNNNNNNNNNNNNNNNNNNNNNNNNNNNNNNNNNNNNNNNNNNNNNN
NNNNNNNNNNNNNNNNNNNNNNNNNNNNNNNNNNNNNNNNNNNNNNNNNNNNNNNNNNNNNNNNNNNNNN
NNNNNNNNNNNNNNNNNNNNNNNNNNNNNNNNNNNNNNNNNNNNNNNNNNNNNNNNNNNNNNNNNNNNNN
NNNNNNNNNNNNNNNNNNNNNNNNNNNNNNNNNNNNNNNNNNNNNNNNNNNNNNNNNNNNNNNNNNNNNN
NNNNNNNNNNNNNNNNNNNNNNNNNNNNNNNNNNNNNNNNNNNNNNNNNNNNNNNNNNNNNNNNNNNNNN
NNNNNNNNNNNNNNNNNNNNNNNNNNNNNNNNNNNNNNNNNNNNNNNNNNNNNNNNNNNNNNNNNNNNNN
NNNNNNNNNNNNNNNNNNNNNNNNNNNNNNNNNNNNNNNNNNNNNNNNNNNNNNNNNNNNNNNNNNNNNN
NNNNNNNNNNNNNNNNNNNNNNNNNNNNNNNNNNNNNNNNNNNNNNNNNNNNNNNNNNNNNNNNNNNNNN
NNNNNNNNNNNNNNNNNNNNNNNNNNNNNNNNNNNNNNNNNNNNNNNNNNNNNNNNNNNNNNNNNNNNNN
NNNNNNNNNNNNNNNNNNNNNNNNNNNNNNNNNNNNNNNNNNNNNNNNNNNNNNNNNNNNNNNNNNNNNN
NNNNNNNNNNNNNNNNNNNNNNNNNNNNNNNNNNNNNNNNNNNNNNNNNNNNNNNNNNNNNNNNNNNNNN
NNNNNNNNNNNNNNNNNNNNNNNNNNNNNNNNNNNNNNNNNNNNNNNNNNNNNNNNNNNNNNNNNNNNNN
NNNNNNNNNNNNNNNNNNNNNNNNNNNNNNNNNNNNNNNNNNNNNNNNNNNNNNNNNNNNNNNNNNNNNN
NNNNNNNNNNNNNNNNNNNNNNNNNNNNNNNNNNNNNNNNNNNNNNNNNNNNNNNNNNNNNNNNNNNNNN
NNNNNNNNNNNNNNNNNNNNNNNNNNNNNNNNNNNNNNNNNNNNNNNNNNNNNNNNNNNNNNNNNNNNNN
NNNNNNNNNNNNN
Features (pLannotate 1.2.2; 24 found; start..end, strand, type, name):
      1..23      -  misc_feature   MCS (fragment): pUC18/19 multiple cloning site
     49..1203    +  promoter       nmt1 promoter: wild-type nmt1 promoter from Schizosaccharomyces pombe, conferring strong thiamine-repressible expression
   1318..1442    +  protein_bind   attR1: mutant version of attR; recombination site for the Gateway® LR reaction LR Clonase™
   1467..1497    +  promoter       lac UV5 promoter: E. coli lac promoter with an "up" mutation
   1521..1550    +  promoter       cat promoter (fragment): promoter of the E. coli cat gene encoding chloramphenicol acetyltransferase
   1551..2210    +  CDS            CmR: chloramphenicol acetyltransferase; cat; confers resistance to chloramphenicol
   2389..2547    +  CDS            ccdA (fragment): CCDA_ECO57 - Also known as H, letA. Experimental evidence at protein level: Swiss-Prot protein existence level 1. Antitoxin component of a type II toxin-antitoxin (TA) system which inhibits the post-segregational killing (PSK) of plasmid-free cells, also referred to as a plasmid addiction system. Binds to and blocks the activity of CcdB; will also remove bound CcdB protein from the CcdB-GyrA complex by forming a CcdA-CcdB complex, a process termed rejuvenation. Functions as a transcriptional corepressor for the ccdAB operon, repression also requires CcdB (By similarity). From Escherichia coli
   2552..2854    +  CDS            ccdB: CCDB_ECOLI - Also known as G, letB, letD. Experimental evidence at protein level: Swiss-Prot protein existence level 1. Toxic component of a type II toxin-antitoxin (TA) system, functioning in plasmid maintainence. Responsible for the post- segregational killing (PSK) of plasmid-free cells, also referred to as a plasmid addiction system. Half-life of over 2 hours. Cell killing by CcdB is accompanied by filamentation, defects in chromosome and plasmid segregation, defects in cell division, formation of anucleate cells, decreased DNA synthesis and plasmid loss. Interferes with the activity of DN
   2898..3022    -  protein_bind   attR2: mutant version of attR; recombination site for the Gateway® LR reaction LR Clonase™
   4127..4910    -  rep_origin     ars1: Schizosaccharomyces pombe autonomously replicating sequence ars1
   5071..5136    +  CDS            hus5 (fragment): UBC9_SCHPO - Also known as ubc9. Experimental evidence at protein level: Swiss-Prot protein existence level 1. Catalyzes the covalent attachment of ubiquitin-like protein SUMO/Smt3 to other proteins. Required for efficient recovery from DNA damage or S-phase arrest and normal mitosis. This may be as part of a checkpoint independent recovery process. From Schizosaccharomyces pombe (strain 972 / ATCC 24843) (Fission yeast).
   5190..5258    +  CDS            hus5 (fragment): UBC9_SCHPO - Also known as ubc9. Experimental evidence at protein level: Swiss-Prot protein existence level 1. Catalyzes the covalent attachment of ubiquitin-like protein SUMO/Smt3 to other proteins. Required for efficient recovery from DNA damage or S-phase arrest and normal mitosis. This may be as part of a checkpoint independent recovery process. From Schizosaccharomyces pombe (strain 972 / ATCC 24843) (Fission yeast).
   5256..5413    +  CDS            lacZα (fragment): LacZα fragment of β-galactosidase; lacZ fragment
   5419..5470    -  misc_feature   bom (fragment): basis of mobility region from pBR322
   5489..5944    +  rep_origin     f1 ori (sequence partly withheld): f1 bacteriophage origin of replication; arrow indicates direction of (+) strand synthesis
   5945..5994    -  misc_feature   bom (fragment): basis of mobility region from pBR322
   6096..6131    -  CDS            rop (fragment): Rop protein, which maintains plasmids at low copy number; rop
   6226..6330    +  promoter       AmpR promoter: bla
   6331..7191    +  CDS            AmpR: β-lactamase; bla; confers resistance to ampicillin, carbenicillin, and related antibiotics
   7362..7950    +  rep_origin     ori: high-copy-number ColE1/pMB1/pBR322/pUC origin of replication
   8133..8225    +  CDS            lacI (fragment): lac repressor; lacI; The lac repressor binds to the lac operator to inhibit transcription in E. coli. This inhibition can be relieved by adding lactose or isopropyl-β-D-thiogalactopyranoside (IPTG).
   8238..8259    +  protein_bind   CAP binding site: CAP binding activates transcription in the presence of cAMP. E. coli catabolite activator protein
   8274..8304    +  promoter       lac promoter: promoter for the E. coli lac operon
   8312..8328    +  protein_bind   lac operator: The lac repressor binds to the lac operator to inhibit transcription in E. coli. This inhibition can be relieved by adding lactose or isopropyl-β-D-thiogalactopyranoside (IPTG). lac repressor encoded by lacI
