[The description below was written by a language model from this plasmid's Addgene catalogue record and pLannotate feature annotations shown in this document.]
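Description:
pREP42xV5_ccdB is an empty Gateway destination vector for protein expression in the fission yeast Schizosaccharomyces pombe, built on the pREP-X series of episomal shuttle plasmids. In yeast it replicates autonomously through the S. pombe ars1 element and is selected with the ura4+ marker. The ura4+ marker is given in the catalogue entry, but the automated feature table does not annotate it. In E. coli the plasmid is maintained by a high-copy ColE1/pUC-type origin with ampicillin resistance, and an f1 origin is also present. The annotated fragments of lacZα, lacI, rop, bom and hus5 appear to be remnants of the backbone's construction rather than functional parts.

Expression is driven by the thiamine-repressible nmt1 promoter. The depositor specifies the attenuated nmt1* variant with an altered TATA box (ATAAA), described as the weak version. The annotation software labels the region as the wild-type promoter, most likely because the two differ by only a few bases. Downstream lie a double V5 epitope tag and then the attR1-CmR-ccdB-attR2 cassette, which was inserted into the backbone through XhoI sites. The tag itself is not called in the feature table.

In an LR recombination with an entry clone, the gene of interest replaces the chloramphenicol resistance gene and the ccdB toxin gene, yielding an N-terminally 2xV5-tagged fusion. Loss of ccdB counterselects unrecombined vector in standard E. coli strains, so the empty vector must be propagated in a ccdB-tolerant strain. An NdeI site between the V5 tag and attR1 allows further tags to be added by conventional cloning. The vector suits moderate, tunable expression and V5-based detection or immunoprecipitation of proteins in fission yeast.
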