Addgene plasmid #79018: pREP42xV5_ccdB
Purpose: (Empty Backbone) Gateway destination vector for S. pombe. Allow sequence of interest to be fused to N-terminal double V5 epitope tag. attR1-CmR-ccdB-attR2 cassette, nmt1* (ATAAA) promoter, ura4+ selection
Depositing lab: Göran Akusjärvi & Pernilla Bjerling. Depositing organization: Uppsala University.
Backbone
  Vector backbone: pREP-X
  Backbone manufacturer: Basi, et al., PMID 8422997
  Vector type: Yeast Expression
  Selectable markers: URA4+
  Tag / fusion protein: double V5 epitope tag (N terminal on backbone)
Growth in bacteria
  Bacterial resistance: Chloramphenicol and Ampicillin, 25 & 100 μg/mL
  Growth temperature: 37°C
  Growth strain: ccdB Survival
  Copy number: Unknown
Gene/Insert
  Gene/Insert name: None
  Tag / fusion protein: double V5 epitope tag (N terminal on backbone)
Terms and licenses: Academic/Nonprofit Terms; Industry Terms: Not Available to Industry
Depositor comments: NdeI site between V5 tag and attR1 element can be used to introduce additional tag(s) by conventional cloning. nmt1/nmt1*/nmt1** - thiamine repressible promoter wt/weak/very weak, correspondingly. 2xV5-attR1-CmR-ccdB-attR2 cassette was introduced into pREP-X vectors by XhoI sites
How to cite: pREP42xV5_ccdB was a gift from Göran Akusjärvi & Pernilla Bjerling (Addgene plasmid # 79018 ; http://n2t.net/addgene:79018 ; RRID:Addgene_79018)
