>Addgene plasmid #79018 | pREP42xV5_ccdB | addgene partial sequence | sequence record 151921 | CAT-R 5'-GCAACTGACTGAAATGCCTC-3'
TATCAACGGTGGTATATCCAGTGATTTTTTTCTCCATTTTAGCTTCCTTAGCTCCTGAAAATCTCGACGG
ATCCTAACTCAAAATCCACACATTATACGAGCCGGAAGCATAAAGTGTAAAGCCTGGGGTGCCTAATGCG
GCCGCCATAGTGACTGGATATGTTGTGTTTTACAGTATTATGTAGTCTGTTTTTTATGCAAAATCTAATT
TAATATATTGATATTTATATCATTTTACGTTTCTCGTTCAGCTTTTTTGTACAAACTTGTCATATGACCA
GTAGAGTCAAGACCAAGCAAGGGATTGGGAATAGGCTTACCAGCACCAGTACTGTCCAAGCCTAACAAAG
GGTTAGGAATAGGTTTACCCATAGACTCGAGGTATGATTTAACAAAGCGACTATAAGTCAGAAAGTGAGA
ATGAGATTGAAATAATTAATTCAACTTATTCAATTGATGATATGCCAGGATTCCTCTTCCTTTATCTTCA
ATGTTTCGATTAACAGGTCCATTATCCGGTTTTTAGTTTCGCTGCACATTGCCGAATGACAATCGGATTC
CTTTAAGCTTTGCTTTTGCCCTGTTTTCTCTCCCCAGTAATCGTTGGGTGACTGAACCATCCAGTAGCCG
AGAGTTACGTTTTTCCTGATTTAATAAATATCCATATCTATTTGTCTCGTGGTGTTTTACAGCAACTAAC
CGAAATTACTATTTT
