>Addgene plasmid #79018 | pREP42xV5_ccdB | addgene partial sequence | sequence record 151923 | M13pUC-Rev 5'-AGCGGATAACAATTTCACACAGG-3'
GTTTATAACCAAGTTTTATCTTGTTTGTCTACATGGTATTTTACATTCATCTACATACATCTTTCATTGG
CTTTGTACATAGTTATCATTACAAGTCTAAAAAAATTCACTCTTTTCTTATTCAATGTCAATCCAAGAGA
AAAGATTGTGGTAATGTTGTAGGAGCATGTTTAATAAATTACTATAGCAAATTACTTTTTATTCCCAAGG
TGTTTATCTATAATAGTTAATATTTTAGTCGCTACATAAAATTTTACCAAAGAGTACTTGTATACTAATT
CTAAATGCCTTCTGACATAAAACGCCTAGGAAAACAAACGCAAACAAGGCATCGACTTTTTCAATAACCA
ACCAAAAAAATTTTACATTAGTCTTTTTTTAATGCTGAGAAAGTCTTTGCTGATATGCCTTCCAACCAGC
TTCTCTATATCTCTTGGCTTCGACAACAGGATTACGACCAGCTCCATAGACTCCACGACCAACAATGATG
ATATCGCTACCGCAGTTTACAATCACTTCTTCAGGAGTACGATATTGCTGTCCCAGCCCGTCTCCTTTAA
CATCCAAGCCGATACCAGGGGACATAGTTATGTAGTCGCTTTGAAGGTTAGGAAATCGACGACCAGCTAT
AAAGCCAAAGCAAAAATCGGTATGCTTCTCAAACCATTCTAAGGTTTTCTCTGTGTAGGAACCAGTAGCC
AAAGAGCCTTTGGAAGACATTTCAGCC
